Addgene plasmid #193847: p2T-cmv-SpCas9-TadCBEa-BlastR
Purpose: Express TadCBEa in mammalian cells with BlastR selection, Tol2 integration
Depositing lab: David Liu. Depositing organization: Broad Institute. Publication: Evolution of an adenine base editor into a small, efficient cytosine base editor with low off-target activity. Neugebauer ME, Hsu A, Arbab M, Krasnow NA, McElroy AN, Pandey S, Doman JL, Huang TP, Raguram A, Banskota S, Newby GA, Tolar J, Osborn MJ, Liu DR. Nat Biotechnol. 2022 Nov 10. pii: 10.1038/s41587-022-01533-6. doi: 10.1038/s41587-022-01533-6. PubMed 36357719.
Backbone
  Vector backbone: p2T-CMV-BlastR
  Total vector size (bp): 10289
  Vector type: Mammalian Expression
  Selectable markers: Blasticidin
Growth in bacteria
  Bacterial resistance: Ampicillin, 100 μg/mL
  Growth temperature: 37°C
  Growth strain: DH5alpha
  Copy number: High Copy
Gene/Insert
  Gene/Insert name: TadCBEa
  Insert size (bp): 5380
Terms and licenses: Academic/Nonprofit Terms; Industry Terms: Not Available to Industry
How to cite: p2T-cmv-SpCas9-TadCBEa-BlastR was a gift from David Liu (Addgene plasmid # 193847 ; http://n2t.net/addgene:193847 ; RRID:Addgene_193847)
