[The description below was written by a language model from this plasmid's Addgene catalogue record and pLannotate feature annotations shown in this document.]
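Description:
p2T-cmv-SpCas9-TadCBEa-BlastR is a 10.3 kb mammalian expression plasmid built on the p2T-CMV-BlastR backbone, intended to deliver the cytosine base editor TadCBEa into mammalian cells, with the option of stable genomic integration by Tol2 transposition. It is maintained in E. coli as a high-copy plasmid through a ColE1/pUC-type origin and an ampicillin resistance gene (β-lactamase with its own promoter). The catalogue entry states Tol2 integration as part of the design, but the automated feature table does not annotate Tol2 terminal repeats, so their positions relative to the cassettes cannot be confirmed from the record.

The roughly 5.4 kb insert is driven by the human CMV immediate-early enhancer and promoter, with a T7 promoter just upstream of the coding region, and is terminated by a bGH polyadenylation signal. The open reading frame begins with a domain matching E. coli TadA, the tRNA adenosine deaminase. According to the associated publication title, this adenine base editor deaminase was evolved into a compact cytosine deaminase with low off-target activity. It is followed by Streptococcus pyogenes Cas9 annotated as carrying the D10A mutation, and by a uracil glycosylase inhibitor (UGI) from phage PBS2, which blocks uracil excision so that deaminated cytosines are retained as edits. Only one UGI copy is annotated, and an unannotated gap precedes it.

A separate, oppositely oriented cassette places the blasticidin S deaminase gene under the SV40 early promoter and the bacterial EM7 promoter, with an SV40 poly(A) signal, allowing blasticidin selection of transfected or integrated cells. No guide RNA cassette is annotated, so a guide would presumably be supplied separately.
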