Features (pLannotate 1.2.2; 24 found; start..end, strand, type, name):
     35..53      +  promoter       T7 promoter: promoter for bacteriophage T7 RNA polymerase
    127..618     +  CDS            tadA: TADA_ECOLI - Also known as yfhC. Experimental evidence at protein level: Swiss-Prot protein existence level 1. Catalyzes the deamination of adenosine to inosine at the wobble position 34 of tRNA(Arg2). Essential for cell viability. From Escherichia coli (strain K12).
    721..2322    +  CDS            dCas9(N): N-terminal portion of catalytically inactive Streptococcus pyogenes dCas9 carrying the D10A mutation (Zetsche et al., 2015)
   2323..4817    +  CDS            Cas9(C) (fragment): C-terminal portion of Streptococcus pyogenes Cas9 (Zetsche et al., 2015)
   5131..5379    +  CDS            UGI: UNGI_BPPB2 - Experimental evidence at protein level: Swiss-Prot protein existence level 1. This protein binds specifically and reversibly to the host uracil-DNA glycosylase, preventing removal of uracil residues from PBS2 DNA by the host uracil-excision repair system. From Bacillus phage PBS2 (Bacteriophage PBS2).
   5497..5721    +  polyA_signal   bGH poly(A) signal: bovine growth hormone polyadenylation signal
   5725..5746    +  promoter       SV40 promoter (fragment): SV40 enhancer and early promoter
   5751..5767    +  misc_feature   MCS (fragment): pBluescript multiple cloning site
   5816..5832    -  protein_bind   lac operator: The lac repressor binds to the lac operator to inhibit transcription in E. coli. This inhibition can be relieved by adding lactose or isopropyl-β-D-thiogalactopyranoside (IPTG). lac repressor encoded by lacI
   5840..5870    -  promoter       lac promoter: promoter for the E. coli lac operon
   5885..5906    -  protein_bind   CAP binding site: CAP binding activates transcription in the presence of cAMP. E. coli catabolite activator protein
   5919..6011    -  CDS            lacI (fragment): lac repressor; lacI; The lac repressor binds to the lac operator to inhibit transcription in E. coli. This inhibition can be relieved by adding lactose or isopropyl-β-D-thiogalactopyranoside (IPTG).
   6023..6144    -  polyA_signal   SV40 poly(A) signal: SV40 polyadenylation signal
   6139..6264    -  CDS            ble (fragment): BLE_KLEPN - Experimental evidence at protein level: Swiss-Prot protein existence level 1. Binding protein with a strong affinity to the bleomycin family of antibiotics. Binds to CL990; an antimitotic-antibiotic compound. From Klebsiella pneumoniae.
   6274..6301    -  CDS            BleoR (fragment): antibiotic-binding protein; Sh ble from Streptoalloteichus hindustanus; confers resistance to bleomycin, phleomycin, and Zeocin™
   6302..6700    -  CDS            BSD: blasticidin S deaminase; Aspergillus terreus BSD; confers resistance to blasticidin
   6719..6766    -  promoter       EM7 promoter: synthetic bacterial promoter&nbsp
   6814..7143    -  promoter       SV40 promoter: SV40 enhancer and early promoter
   7527..8115    -  rep_origin     ori: high-copy-number ColE1/pMB1/pBR322/pUC origin of replication
   8286..9146    -  CDS            AmpR: β-lactamase; bla; confers resistance to ampicillin, carbenicillin, and related antibiotics
   9147..9251    -  promoter       AmpR promoter: bla
   9322..9366    -  misc_feature   bom (fragment): basis of mobility region from pBR322
   9775..10078   +  enhancer       CMV enhancer: human cytomegalovirus immediate early enhancer
  10079..10282   +  promoter       CMV promoter: human cytomegalovirus (CMV) immediate early promoter
>Addgene plasmid #193847 | p2T-cmv-SpCas9-TadCBEa-BlastR | addgene full sequence | sequence record 380002 | Addgene NGS Result
TGAACCGTCAGATCCGCTAGAGATCCGCGGCCGCTAATACGACTCACTATAGGGAGAGCCGCCACCATGA
AACGGACAGCCGACGGAAGCGAGTTCGAGTCACCAAAGAAGAAGCGGAAAGTCAGTTCTGAGGTGGAGTT
TTCCCACGAGTACTGGATGAGACATGCCCTGACCCTGGCCAAGAGGGCACGGGATGAGGGGGCGGGTCCT
GTGGGAGCCGTGCTGGTGCTGAACAATAGAGTGATCGGCGAGGGCTGGAACAGAGCCATCGGCCTGCACG
ACCCAACAGCCCATGCCGAAATTATGGCCCTGAGACAGGGCGGCCTGGTCATGCAGAACTACAGACTGTT
TGACGCCACCCTGTACGTGACATTCGAGCCTTGCGTGATGTGCGCCGGCGCCATGATCAACTCTAGGATC
GGCCGCGTGGTGTTTGGCGTGAGGAACTCAAAAAGAGGCGCCGCAGGCTCCCTGATGAACGTGCTGAACT
ACCCCGGCATGAATCACCGCGTCGAAATTACCGAGGGAATCCTGGCAGATGAATGTGCCGCCCTGCTGTG
CGATTTCTATCGGATGCCTAGACAGGTGTTCAATTCTCAGAAGAAGGCCCAGAGCTCCATCAACTCTGGC
GGATCTAGCGGAGGATCCTCTGGCAGCGAGACACCAGGAACAAGCGAGTCAGCAACACCAGAGAGCAGTG
GCGGCAGCAGCGGCGGCAGCGACAAGAAGTACAGCATCGGCCTGGCCATCGGCACCAACTCTGTGGGCTG
GGCCGTGATCACCGACGAGTACAAGGTGCCCAGCAAGAAATTCAAGGTGCTGGGCAACACCGACCGGCAC
AGCATCAAGAAGAACCTGATCGGAGCCCTGCTGTTCGACAGCGGCGAAACAGCCGAGGCCACCCGGCTGA
AGAGAACCGCCAGAAGAAGATACACCAGACGGAAGAACCGGATCTGCTATCTGCAAGAGATCTTCAGCAA
CGAGATGGCCAAGGTGGACGACAGCTTCTTCCACAGACTGGAAGAGTCCTTCCTGGTGGAAGAGGATAAG
AAGCACGAGCGGCACCCCATCTTCGGCAACATCGTGGACGAGGTGGCCTACCACGAGAAGTACCCCACCA
TCTACCACCTGAGAAAGAAACTGGTGGACAGCACCGACAAGGCCGACCTGCGGCTGATCTATCTGGCCCT
GGCCCACATGATCAAGTTCCGGGGCCACTTCCTGATCGAGGGCGACCTGAACCCCGACAACAGCGACGTG
GACAAGCTGTTCATCCAGCTGGTGCAGACCTACAACCAGCTGTTCGAGGAAAACCCCATCAACGCCAGCG
GCGTGGACGCCAAGGCCATCCTGTCTGCCAGACTGAGCAAGAGCAGACGGCTGGAAAATCTGATCGCCCA
GCTGCCCGGCGAGAAGAAGAATGGCCTGTTCGGAAACCTGATTGCCCTGAGCCTGGGCCTGACCCCCAAC
TTCAAGAGCAACTTCGACCTGGCCGAGGATGCCAAACTGCAGCTGAGCAAGGACACCTACGACGACGACC
TGGACAACCTGCTGGCCCAGATCGGCGACCAGTACGCCGACCTGTTTCTGGCCGCCAAGAACCTGTCCGA
CGCCATCCTGCTGAGCGACATCCTGAGAGTGAACACCGAGATCACCAAGGCCCCCCTGAGCGCCTCTATG
ATCAAGAGATACGACGAGCACCACCAGGACCTGACCCTGCTGAAAGCTCTCGTGCGGCAGCAGCTGCCTG
AGAAGTACAAAGAGATTTTCTTCGACCAGAGCAAGAACGGCTACGCCGGCTACATTGACGGCGGAGCCAG
CCAGGAAGAGTTCTACAAGTTCATCAAGCCCATCCTGGAAAAGATGGACGGCACCGAGGAACTGCTCGTG
AAGCTGAACAGAGAGGACCTGCTGCGGAAGCAGCGGACCTTCGACAACGGCAGCATCCCCCACCAGATCC
ACCTGGGAGAGCTGCACGCCATTCTGCGGCGGCAGGAAGATTTTTACCCATTCCTGAAGGACAACCGGGA
AAAGATCGAGAAGATCCTGACCTTCCGCATCCCCTACTACGTGGGCCCTCTGGCCAGGGGAAACAGCAGA
TTCGCCTGGATGACCAGAAAGAGCGAGGAAACCATCACCCCCTGGAACTTCGAGGAAGTGGTGGACAAGG
GCGCTTCCGCCCAGAGCTTCATCGAGCGGATGACCAACTTCGATAAGAACCTGCCCAACGAGAAGGTGCT
GCCCAAGCACAGCCTGCTGTACGAGTACTTCACCGTGTATAACGAGCTGACCAAAGTGAAATACGTGACC
GAGGGAATGAGAAAGCCCGCCTTCCTGAGCGGCGAGCAGAAAAAGGCCATCGTGGACCTGCTGTTCAAGA
CCAACCGGAAAGTGACCGTGAAGCAGCTGAAAGAGGACTACTTCAAGAAAATCGAGTGCTTCGACTCCGT
GGAAATCTCCGGCGTGGAAGATCGGTTCAACGCCTCCCTGGGCACATACCACGATCTGCTGAAAATTATC
AAGGACAAGGACTTCCTGGACAATGAGGAAAACGAGGACATTCTGGAAGATATCGTGCTGACCCTGACAC
TGTTTGAGGACAGAGAGATGATCGAGGAACGGCTGAAAACCTATGCCCACCTGTTCGACGACAAAGTGAT
GAAGCAGCTGAAGCGGCGGAGATACACCGGCTGGGGCAGGCTGAGCCGGAAGCTGATCAACGGCATCCGG
GACAAGCAGTCCGGCAAGACAATCCTGGATTTCCTGAAGTCCGACGGCTTCGCCAACAGAAACTTCATGC
AGCTGATCCACGACGACAGCCTGACCTTTAAAGAGGACATCCAGAAAGCCCAGGTGTCCGGCCAGGGCGA
TAGCCTGCACGAGCACATTGCCAATCTGGCCGGCAGCCCCGCCATTAAGAAGGGCATCCTGCAGACAGTG
AAGGTGGTGGACGAGCTCGTGAAAGTGATGGGCCGGCACAAGCCCGAGAACATCGTGATCGAAATGGCCA
GAGAGAACCAGACCACCCAGAAGGGACAGAAGAACAGCCGCGAGAGAATGAAGCGGATCGAAGAGGGCAT
CAAAGAGCTGGGCAGCCAGATCCTGAAAGAACACCCCGTGGAAAACACCCAGCTGCAGAACGAGAAGCTG
TACCTGTACTACCTGCAGAATGGGCGGGATATGTACGTGGACCAGGAACTGGACATCAACCGGCTGTCCG
ACTACGATGTGGACCATATCGTGCCTCAGAGCTTTCTGAAGGACGACTCCATCGACAACAAGGTGCTGAC
CAGAAGCGACAAGAACCGGGGCAAGAGCGACAACGTGCCCTCCGAAGAGGTCGTGAAGAAGATGAAGAAC
TACTGGCGGCAGCTGCTGAACGCCAAGCTGATTACCCAGAGAAAGTTCGACAATCTGACCAAGGCCGAGA
GAGGCGGCCTGAGCGAACTGGATAAGGCCGGCTTCATCAAGAGACAGCTGGTGGAAACCCGGCAGATCAC
AAAGCACGTGGCACAGATCCTGGACTCCCGGATGAACACTAAGTACGACGAGAATGACAAGCTGATCCGG
GAAGTGAAAGTGATCACCCTGAAGTCCAAGCTGGTGTCCGATTTCCGGAAGGATTTCCAGTTTTACAAAG
TGCGCGAGATCAACAACTACCACCACGCCCACGACGCCTACCTGAACGCCGTCGTGGGAACCGCCCTGAT
CAAAAAGTACCCTAAGCTGGAAAGCGAGTTCGTGTACGGCGACTACAAGGTGTACGACGTGCGGAAGATG
ATCGCCAAGAGCGAGCAGGAAATCGGCAAGGCTACCGCCAAGTACTTCTTCTACAGCAACATCATGAACT
TTTTCAAGACCGAGATTACCCTGGCCAACGGCGAGATCCGGAAGCGGCCTCTGATCGAGACAAACGGCGA
AACCGGGGAGATCGTGTGGGATAAGGGCCGGGATTTTGCCACCGTGCGGAAAGTGCTGAGCATGCCCCAA
GTGAATATCGTGAAAAAGACCGAGGTGCAGACAGGCGGCTTCAGCAAAGAGTCTATCCTGCCCAAGAGGA
ACAGCGATAAGCTGATCGCCAGAAAGAAGGACTGGGACCCTAAGAAGTACGGCGGCTTCGACAGCCCCAC
CGTGGCCTATTCTGTGCTGGTGGTGGCCAAAGTGGAAAAGGGCAAGTCCAAGAAACTGAAGAGTGTGAAA
GAGCTGCTGGGGATCACCATCATGGAAAGAAGCAGCTTCGAGAAGAATCCCATCGACTTTCTGGAAGCCA
AGGGCTACAAAGAAGTGAAAAAGGACCTGATCATCAAGCTGCCTAAGTACTCCCTGTTCGAGCTGGAAAA
CGGCCGGAAGAGAATGCTGGCCTCTGCCGGCGAACTGCAGAAGGGAAACGAACTGGCCCTGCCCTCCAAA
TATGTGAACTTCCTGTACCTGGCCAGCCACTATGAGAAGCTGAAGGGCTCCCCCGAGGATAATGAGCAGA
AACAGCTGTTTGTGGAACAGCACAAGCACTACCTGGACGAGATCATCGAGCAGATCAGCGAGTTCTCCAA
GAGAGTGATCCTGGCCGACGCTAATCTGGACAAAGTGCTGTCCGCCTACAACAAGCACCGGGATAAGCCC
ATCAGAGAGCAGGCCGAGAATATCATCCACCTGTTTACCCTGACCAATCTGGGAGCCCCTGCCGCCTTCA
AGTACTTTGACACCACCATCGACCGGAAGAGGTACACCAGCACCAAAGAGGTGCTGGACGCCACCCTGAT
CCACCAGAGCATCACCGGCCTGTACGAGACACGGATCGACCTGTCTCAGCTGGGAGGTGACAGCGGCGGG
AGCGGCGGGAGCGGGGGGAGCACTAATCTGAGCGACATCATTGAGAAGGAGACTGGGAAACAGCTGGTCA
TTCAGGAGTCCATCCTGATGCTGCCTGAGGAGGTGGAGGAAGTGATCGGCAACAAGCCAGAGTCTGACAT
CCTGGTGCACACCGCCTACGACGAGTCCACAGATGAGAATGTGATGCTGCTGACCTCTGACGCCCCCGAG
TATAAGCCTTGGGCCCTGGTCATCCAGGATTCTAACGGCGAGAATAAGATCAAGATGCTGAGCGGAGGAT
CCGGAGGATCTGGAGGCAGCACCAACCTGTCTGACATCATCGAGAAGGAGACAGGCAAGCAGCTGGTCAT
CCAGGAGAGCATCCTGATGCTGCCCGAAGAAGTCGAAGAAGTGATCGGAAACAAGCCTGAGAGCGATATC
CTGGTCCATACCGCCTACGACGAGAGTACCGACGAAAATGTGATGCTGCTGACATCCGACGCCCCAGAGT
ATAAGCCCTGGGCTCTGGTCATCCAGGATTCCAACGGAGAGAACAAAATCAAAATGCTGTCTGGCGGCTC
AAAAAGAACCGCCGACGGCAGCGAATTCGAGCCCAAGAAGAAGAGGAAAGTCTAACCGGTCATCATCACC
ATCACCATTGAGTTTAAACCCGCTGATCAGCCTCGACTGTGCCTTCTAGTTGCCAGCCATCTGTTGTTTG
CCCCTCCCCCGTGCCTTCCTTGACCCTGGAAGGTGCCACTCCCACTGTCCTTTCCTAATAAAATGAGGAA
ATTGCATCGCATTGTCTGAGTAGGTGTCATTCTATTCTGGGGGGTGGGGTGGGGCAGGACAGCAAGGGGG
AGGATTGGGAAGACAATAGCAGGCATGCTGGGGATGCGGTGGGCTCTATGGCTTCTGAGGCGGAAAGAAC
CAGCTGGGGCTCGATACCGTCGACCTCTAGCTAGAGCTTGGCGTAATCATGGTCATAGCTGTTTCCTGTG
TGAAATTGTTATCCGCTCACAATTCCACACAACATACGAGCCGGAAGCATAAAGTGTAAAGCCTAGGGTG
CCTAATGAGTGAGCTAACTCACATTAATTGCGTTGCGCTCACTGCCCGCTTTCCAGTCGGGAAACCTGTC
GTGCCAGCTGCATTAATGAATCGGCCAACGCGCGGGGAGAGGCGGTTTGCGTATTGGGCGCTACAGACAT
GATAAGATACATTGATGAGTTTGGACAAACCACAACTAGAATGCAGTGAAAAAAATGCTTTATTTGTGAA
ATTTGTGATGCTATTGCTTTATTTGTAACCATTATAAGCTGCAATAAACAAGTTGGGGTGGGCGAAGAAC
TCCAGCATGAGATCCCCGCGCTGGAGGATCATCCAGCCGGCGTCCCGGAAAACGATTCCGAAGCCCAACC
TTTCATAGAAGGCGGCGGTGGAATCGAAATCTCGTAGCACGTGTCAGTCCTGCTCCTCGGCCACGAAGTG
CTTAGCCCTCCCACACATAACCAGAGGGCAGCAATTCACGAATCCCAACTGCCGTCGGCTGTCCATCACT
GTCCTTCACTATGGCTTTGATCCCAGGATGCAGATCGAGAAGCACCTGTCGGCACCGTCCGCAGGGGCTC
AAGATGCCCCTGTTCTCATTTCCGATCGCGACGATACAAGTCAGGTTGCCAGCTGCCGCAGCAGCAGCAG
TGCCCAGCACCACGAGTTCTGCACAAGGTCCCCCAGTAAAATGATATACATTGACACCAGTGAAGATGCG
GCCGTCGCTAGAGAGAGCTGCGCTGGCGACGCTGTAGTCTTCAGAGATGGGGATGCTGTTGATTGTAGCC
GTTGCTCTTTCAATGAGGGTGGATTCTTCTTGAGACAAAGGCTTGGCCATGGTTTAGTTCCTCACCTTGT
CGTATTATACTATGCCGATATACTATGCCGATGATTAATTGTCAACACGTGCTGATCAGATCCGAAAATG
GATATACAAGCTCCCGGGAGCTTTTTGCAAAAGCCTAGGCCTCCAAAAAAGCCTCCTCACTACTTCTGGA
ATAGCTCAGAGGCAGAGGCGGCCTCGGCCTCTGCATAAATAAAAAAAATTAGTCAGCCATGGGGCGGAGA
ATGGGCGGAACTGGGCGGAGTTAGGGGCGGGATGGGCGGAGTTAGGGGCGGGACTATGGTTGCTGACTAA
TTGAGATGCATGCTTTGCATACTTCTGCCTGCTGGGGAGCCTGGGGACTTTCCACACCTGGTTGCTGACT
AATTGAGATGCATGCTTTGCATACTTCTGCCTGCTGGGGAGCCTGGGGACTTTCCACACCCTAACTGACA
CACATTCCACAGAATTCACTGACTCGCTGCGCTCGGTCGTTCGGCTGCGGCGAGCGGTATCAGCTCACTC
AAAGGCGGTAATACGGTTATCCACAGAATCAGGGGATAACGCAGGAAAGAACATGTAAGTGATCTCCAAA
AAATAAGTACTTTTTGACTGTAAATAAAATTGTAAGGAGTAAAAAGTACTTTTTTTTCTAAAAAAATGTA
ATTAAGTAAAAGTAAAAGTATTGATTTTTAATTGTACTCAAGTAAAGTAAAAATCCCCAAAAATAATACT
TAAGTACAGTAATCAAGTAAAATTACTCAAGTACTTTACACCTCTGCATGTGAGCAAAAGGCCAGCAAAA
GGCCAGGAACCGTAAAAAGGCCGCGTTGCTGGCGTTTTTCCATAGGCTCCGCCCCCCTGACGAGCATCAC
AAAAATCGACGCTCAAGTCAGAGGTGGCGAAACCCGACAGGACTATAAAGATACCAGGCGTTTCCCCCTG
GAAGCTCCCTCGTGCGCTCTCCTGTTCCGACCCTGCCGCTTACCGGATACCTGTCCGCCTTTCTCCCTTC
GGGAAGCGTGGCGCTTTCTCATAGCTCACGCTGTAGGTATCTCAGTTCGGTGTAGGTCGTTCGCTCCAAG
CTGGGCTGTGTGCACGAACCCCCCGTTCAGCCCGACCGCTGCGCCTTATCCGGTAACTATCGTCTTGAGT
CCAACCCGGTAAGACACGACTTATCGCCACTGGCAGCAGCCACTGGTAACAGGATTAGCAGAGCGAGGTA
TGTAGGCGGTGCTACAGAGTTCTTGAAGTGGTGGCCTAACTACGGCTACACTAGAAGAACAGTATTTGGT
ATCTGCGCTCTGCTGAAGCCAGTTACCTTCGGAAAAAGAGTTGGTAGCTCTTGATCCGGCAAACAAACCA
CCGCTGGTAGCGGTGGTTTTTTTGTTTGCAAGCAGCAGATTACGCGCAGAAAAAAAGGATCTCAAGAAGA
TCCTTTGATCTTTTCTACGGGGTCTGACACTCAGTGGAACGAAAACTCACGTTAAGGGATTTTGGTCATG
AGATTATCAAAAAGGATCTTCACCTAGATCCTTTTAAATTAAAAATGAAGTTTTAAATCAATCTAAAGTA
TATATGAGTAAACTTGGTCTGACAGTTACCAATGCTTAATCAGTGAGGCACCTATCTCAGCGATCTGTCT
ATTTCGTTCATCCATAGTTGCCTGACTCCCCGTCGTGTAGATAACTACGATACGGGAGGGCTTACCATCT
GGCCCCAGTGCTGCAATGATACCGCGGGACCCACGCTCACCGGCTCCAGATTTATCAGCAATAAACCAGC
CAGCCGGAAGGGCCGAGCGCAGAAGTGGTCCTGCAACTTTATCCGCCTCCATCCAGTCTATTAATTGTTG
CCGGGAAGCTAGAGTAAGTAGTTCGCCAGTTAATAGTTTGCGCAACGTTGTTGCCATTGCTACAGGCATC
GTGGTGTCACGCTCGTCGTTTGGTATGGCTTCATTCAGCTCCGGTTCCCAACGATCAAGGCGAGTTACAT
GATCCCCCATGTTGTGCAAAAAAGCGGTTAGCTCCTTCGGTCCTCCGATCGTTGTCAGAAGTAAGTTGGC
CGCAGTGTTATCACTCATGGTTATGGCAGCACTGCATAATTCTCTTACTGTCATGCCATCCGTAAGATGC
TTTTCTGTGACTGGTGAGTACTCAACCAAGTCATTCTGAGAATAGTGTATGCGGCGACCGAGTTGCTCTT
GCCCGGCGTCAATACGGGATAATACCGCGCCACATAGCAGAACTTTAAAAGTGCTCATCATTGGAAAACG
TTCTTCGGGGCGAAAACTCTCAAGGATCTTACCGCTGTTGAGATCCAGTTCGATGTAACCCACTCGTGCA
CCCAACTGATCTTCAGCATCTTTTACTTTCACCAGCGTTTCTGGGTGAGCAAAAACAGGAAGGCAAAATG
CCGCAAAAAAGGGAATAAGGGCGACACGGAAATGTTGAATACTCATACTCTTCCTTTTTCAATATTATTG
AAGCATTTATCAGGGTTATTGTCTCATGAGCGGATACATATTTGAATGTATTTAGAAAAATAAACAAATA
GGGGTTCCGCGCACATTTCCCCGAAAAGTGCCACCTGACGTCGACGGATCGGGAGATCGATCTCCCGATC
CCCTAGGGTCGACTCTCAGTACAATCTGCTCTGATGCCGCATAGTTAAGCCAGTATCTGCTCCCTGCTTG
TGTGTTGGAGGTCGCTGAGTAGTGCGCGAGCAAAATTTAAGCTACAACAAGGCAAGGCTTGACCGACAAT
TGCATGAAGAATCTGCTTAGGGTTAGGCGTTTTGCGCTGCTTCGCGATGTACGGGCCAGATATACGCGGG
TACCGGCATATGGTTCTTGACAGAGGTGTAAAAAGTACTCAAAAATTTTACTCAAGTGAAAGTACAAGTA
CTTAGGGAAAATTTTACTCAATTAAAAGTAAAAGTATCTGGCTAGAATCTTACTTGAGTAAAAGTAAAAA
AGTACTCCATTAAAATTGTACTTGAGTATTAACGCGTTGACATTGATTATTGACTAGTTATTAATAGTAA
TCAATTACGGGGTCATTAGTTTATAGCCCATATATGGAGTTCCGCGTTACATAACTTACGGTAAATGGCC
CGCCTGGCTGACCGCCCAACGACCCCCGCCCATTGACGTCAATAATGACGTATGTTCCCATAGTAACGCC
AATAGGGACTTTCCATTGACGTCAATGGGTGGAGTATTTACGGTAAACTGCCCACTTGGCAGTACATCAA
GTGTATCATATGCCAAGTACGCCCCCTATTGACGTCAATGACGGTAAATGGCCCGCCTGGCATTATGCCC
AGTACATGACCTTATGGGACTTTCCTACTTGGCAGTACATCTACGTATTAGTCATCGCTATTACCATGGT
GATGCGGTTTTGGCAGTACATCAATGGGCGTGGATAGCGGTTTGACTCACGGGGATTTCCAAGTCTCCAC
CCCATTGACGTCAATGGGAGTTTGTTTTGGCACCAAAATCAACGGGACTTTCCAAAATGTCGTAACAACT
CCGCCCCATTGACGCAAATGGGCGGTAGGCGTGTACGGTGGGAGGTCTATATAAGCAGAGCTGGTTTAG
